Addgene plasmid #163774: pRRL-MND-hCard11 R35Q-T2A-GFP
Purpose: Expression of R35Q CARD domain variant
Depositing lab: Richard James. Depositing organization: Seattle Children's Hospital and Research Institute. Publication: Multiplexed Functional Assessment of Genetic Variants in CARD11. Meitlis I, Allenspach EJ, Bauman BM, Phan IQ, Dabbah G, Schmitt EG, Camp ND, Torgerson TR, Nickerson DA, Bamshad MJ, Hagin D, Luthers CR, Stinson JR, Gray J, Lundgren I, Church JA, Butte MJ, Jordan MB, Aceves SS, Schwartz DM, Milner JD, Schuval S, Skoda-Smith S, Cooper MA, Starita LM, Rawlings DJ, Snow AL, James RG. Am J Hum Genet. 2020 Nov 12. pii: S0002-9297(20)30373-6. doi: 10.1016/j.ajhg.2020.10.015. PubMed 33202260.
Backbone
  Vector backbone: PRRL
  Vector type: Lentiviral
Growth in bacteria
  Bacterial resistance: Ampicillin, 100 μg/mL
  Growth temperature: 37°C
  Growth strain: NEB Stable
  Copy number: High Copy
Gene/Insert
  Gene/Insert name: CARD11
  Species: H. sapiens (human)
  Mutation: R35Q
  Entrez Gene: CARD11 (a.k.a. BENTA, BIMP3, CARMA1, IMD11, IMD11A, PPBL)
  Promoter: MND
  Cloning method: Gibson Cloning
Terms and licenses: Academic/Nonprofit Terms; Industry Terms: Not Available to Industry
Depositor comments: Addgene QC identified a G928V difference in the hCard11 insert that is of unknown functional consequence.
How to cite: pRRL-MND-hCard11 R35Q-T2A-GFP was a gift from Richard James (Addgene plasmid # 163774 ; http://n2t.net/addgene:163774 ; RRID:Addgene_163774)
