[The description below was written by a language model from this plasmid's Addgene catalogue record and pLannotate feature annotations shown in this document.]
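Description:
pRRL-MND-hCard11 R35Q-T2A-GFP is a self-inactivating, third-generation-style HIV-1 lentiviral transfer plasmid built on the pRRL backbone for expressing a human CARD11 (CARMA1) variant in mammalian cells. It is maintained in E. coli through a high-copy ColE1/pUC-type origin with ampicillin selection (β-lactamase). The backbone also carries an f1 origin, remnants of a lac/lacZα cloning region, T3 and T7 promoters, and an SV40 origin. The viral genome is transcribed in packaging cells from a hybrid RSV promoter/truncated 5' LTR, which removes the need for Tat. It contains the Ψ packaging signal with a partial gag sequence, the RRE for Rev-dependent nuclear export, the cPPT/CTS, and a ΔU3 3' LTR followed by an SV40 polyadenylation signal. The ΔU3 deletion leaves the integrated provirus without LTR promoter activity.

The internal cassette is driven by the MND promoter, a modified retroviral LTR-derived element. This is consistent with the automated annotation of a Moloney murine leukemia virus LTR fragment just upstream of the coding region. The short adjoining "TRE3GV fragment" call is probably a partial similarity match rather than a Tet-responsive element. MND drives full-length human CARD11 carrying the R35Q substitution in the CARD domain, followed, according to the construct name, by a T2A peptide and EGFP. The T2A itself is not annotated, but a short gap between the two coding sequences fits it. Transduced cells therefore co-express GFP as a separate protein marking CARD11 expression, and a downstream WPRE enhances transcript expression. The record notes an additional G928V difference in the insert, of unknown functional consequence. The stated purpose is expression of the R35Q CARD domain variant, in the context of functional assessment of CARD11 genetic variants.
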