Features (pLannotate 1.2.2; 27 found; start..end, strand, type, name):
      9..303     -  LTR            LTR (fragment): long terminal repeat from Moloney murine leukemia virus
    332..449     -  misc_feature   cPPT/CTS: central polypurine tract and central termination sequence of HIV-1
    468..568     -  CDS            Rev (fragment): human immunodeficiency virus 1 (HIV-1) Rev protein; rev; enhances nuclear export of unspliced and incompletely spliced viral mRNAs
    945..1178    -  misc_feature   RRE: The Rev response element (RRE) of HIV-1 allows for Rev-dependent mRNA export from the nucleus to the cytoplasm.
   1348..1686    -  CDS            HIV-1 gag (fragment): gag protein from human immunodeficiency virus 1; gag
   1670..1795    -  misc_feature   HIV-1 Ψ: packaging signal of human immunodeficiency virus type 1
   1842..2022    -  LTR            5' LTR (truncated): truncated 5' long terminal repeat (LTR) from HIV-1
   2023..2249    -  promoter       RSV promoter: Rous sarcoma virus enhancer/promoter
   2277..2295    -  promoter       T3 promoter: promoter for bacteriophage T3 RNA polymerase
   2338..2360    -  protein_bind   lac operator (fragment): The lac repressor binds to the lac operator to inhibit transcription in E. coli. This inhibition can be relieved by adding lactose or isopropyl-β-D-thiogalactopyranoside (IPTG). lac repressor encoded by lacI
   2364..2394    -  promoter       lac promoter: promoter for the E. coli lac operon
   2409..2430    -  protein_bind   CAP binding site: CAP binding activates transcription in the presence of cAMP. E. coli catabolite activator protein
   2443..2535    -  CDS            lacI (fragment): lac repressor; lacI; The lac repressor binds to the lac operator to inhibit transcription in E. coli. This inhibition can be relieved by adding lactose or isopropyl-β-D-thiogalactopyranoside (IPTG).
   2718..3306    -  rep_origin     ori: high-copy-number ColE1/pMB1/pBR322/pUC origin of replication
   3477..4337    -  CDS            AmpR: β-lactamase; bla; confers resistance to ampicillin, carbenicillin, and related antibiotics
   4338..4442    -  promoter       AmpR promoter: bla
   4495..4923    -  rep_origin     f1 ori (sequence partly withheld): f1 bacteriophage origin of replication; arrow indicates direction of (+) strand synthesis
   4928..5083    -  CDS            lacZα (fragment): LacZα fragment of β-galactosidase; lacZ fragment
   5091..5109    +  promoter       T7 promoter: promoter for bacteriophage T7 RNA polymerase
   5130..5265    -  rep_origin     SV40 ori: SV40 origin of replication
   5305..5426    -  polyA_signal   SV40 poly(A) signal: SV40 polyadenylation signal
   5498..5731    -  LTR            3' LTR (ΔU3): self-inactivating 3' long terminal repeat (LTR) from HIV-1
   5733..5801    -  CDS            nef (fragment): NEF_HV1Z2 - Experimental evidence at protein level: Swiss-Prot protein existence level 1. Extracellular Nef protein targets CD4(+) T-lymphocytes for apoptosis by interacting with CXCR4 surface receptors. From Human immunodeficiency virus type 1 group M subtype D (isolate Z2/CDC-Z34) (HIV-1).
   5818..6406    -  misc_feature   WPRE: woodchuck hepatitis virus posttranscriptional regulatory element
   6423..7139    -  CDS            EGFP: EGFP is a basic (constitutively fluorescent) green fluorescent protein published in 1996, derived from Aequorea victoria. It is reported to be a rapidly-maturing weak dimer with moderate acid sensitivity.
   7203..10664   -  CDS            CARD11: CAR11_HUMAN - Also known as CARMA1 From Homo sapiens (Human).
  10716..9       -  promoter       TRE3GV promoter (fragment) (across the origin): 3rd-generation Tet-responsive promoter that can be activated by binding of Tet-On® 3G, optimized for retroviral and lentiviral vectors
>Addgene plasmid #163774 | pRRL-MND-hCard11 R35Q-T2A-GFP | addgene full sequence | sequence record 323589 | Addgene NGS Result
CTTATATAGAGCTCGGGGAGCAGAAGCGCGCGAACAGAAGCGAGAAGCGAACTGATTGGTTAGTTCAAAT
AAGGCACAGGGTCATTTCAGGTCCTTGGGGCACCCTGGAAACATCTGATGGTTCTCTAGAAACTGCTGAG
GGCGGGACCGCATCTGGGGACCATCTGTTCTTGGCCCTGAGCCGGGGCAGGAACTGCTTACCACAGATAT
CCTGTTTGGCCCATATTCTGCTGTTCCAACTGTTCTTGGCCCTGAGCCGGGGCAGGAACTGCTTACCACA
GATATCCTGTTTGGCCCATATTCTCCTGTTTCTCTGTTCCTACGCGTCGATAAAATTTTGAATTTTTGTA
ATTTGTTTTTGTAATTCTTTAGTTTGTATGTCTGTTGCTATTATGTCTACTATTCTTTCCCCTGCACTGT
ACCCCCCAATCCCCCCTTTTCTTTTAAAAGTTAACCGATACCGTCGAGATCCGTTCACTAATCGAATGGA
TCTGTCTCTGTCTCTCTCTCCACCTTCTTCTTCTATTCCTTCGGGCCTGTCGGGTCCCCTCGGGGTTGGG
AGGTGGGTCTGAAACGATAATGGTGAATATCCCTGCCTAACTCTATTCACTATAGAAAGTACAGCAAAAA
CTATTCTTAAACCTACCAAGCCTCCTACTATCATTATGAATAATTTTATATACCACAGCCAATTTGTTAT
GTTAAACCAATTCCACAAACTTGCCCATTTATCTAATTCCAATAATTCTTGTTCATTCTTTTCTTGCTGG
TTTTGCGATTCTTCAATTAAGGAGTGTATTAAGCTTGTGTAATTGTTAATTTCTCTGTCCCACTCCATCC
AGGTCGTGTGATTCCAAATCTGTTCCAGAGATTCATTACTCCAACTAGCATTCCAAGGCACAGCAGTGGT
GCAAATGAGTTTTCCAGAGCAACCCCAAATCCCCAGGAGCTGTTGATCCTTTAGGTATCTTTCCACAGCC
AGGATTCTTGCCTGGAGCTGCTTGATGCCCCAGACTGTGAGTTGCAACAGATGCTGTTGCGCCTCAATAG
CCCTCAGCAAATTGTTCTGCTGCTGCACTATACCAGACAATAATTGTCTGGCCTGTACCGTCAGCGTCAT
TGACGCTGCGCCCATAGTGCTTCCTGCTGCTCCCAAGAACCCAAGGAACAAAGCTCCTATTCCCACTGCT
CTTTTTTCTCTCTGCACCACTCTTCTCTTTGCCTTGGTGGGTGCTACTCCTAATGGTTCAATTTTTACTA
CTTTATATTTATATAATTCACTTCTCCAATTGTCCCTCATATCTCCTCCTCCAGGTCTGAAGATCAGGGC
CGCTTGCTGTGCGGTGGTCTTACTTTTGTTTTGCTCTTCCTCTATCTTGTCTAAAGCTTCCTTGGTGTCT
TTTATCTCTATCCTTTGATGCACACAATAGAGGGTTGCTACTGTATTATATAATGATCTAAGTTCTTCTG
ATCCTGTCTGAAGGGATGGTTGTAGCTGTCCCAGTATTTGTCTACAGCCTTCTGATGTTTCTAACAGGCC
AGGATTAACTGCGAATCGTTCTAGCTCCCTGCTTGCCCATACTATATGTTTTAATTTATATTTTTTCTTT
CCCCCTGGCCTTAACCGAATTTTTTCCCATCGCGATCTAATTCTCCCCCGCTTAATACTGACGCTCTCGC
ACCCATCTCTCTCCTTCTAGCCTCCGCTAGTCAAAATTTTTGGCGTACTCACCAGTCGCCGCCCCTCGCC
TCTTGCCGTGCGCGCTTCAGCAAGCCGAGTCCTGCGTCGAGAGAGCTCCTCTGGTTTCCCTTTCGCTTTC
AAGTCCCTGTTCGGGCGCCACTGCTAGAGATTTTCCACACTGACTAAAAGGGTCTGAGGGATCTCTAGTT
ACCAGAGTCACACAACAGACGGGCACACACTACTTGAAGCACTCAAGGCAAGCTTTATTGAGGCTTAAGC
AGTGGGTTCCCTAGTTAGCCAGAGAGCTCCCAGGCTCAGATCTGGTCTAACCAGAGAGACCCGTTTATGT
ATCGAGCTAGGCACTTAAATACAATATCTCTGCAATGCGGCAATTCAGTGGTTCGTCCAATCCATGTCAG
ACCCGTCTGTTGCCTTCCTAATAAGGCACGATCGTACCACCTTACTTCCACCAATCGGCATGCACGGTGC
TTTTTCTCTCCTTGTAAGGCATGTTGCTAACTCATCGTTACCATGTTGCAAGACTACAAGAGTATTGCAT
AAGACTACATTAAGCTTGCAGCTCCAGCTTTTGTTCCCTTTAGTGAGGGTTAATTGCGCGCTTGGCGTAA
TCATGGTCATAGCTGTTTCCTGTGTGAAATTGTTATCCGCTCACAATTCCACACAACATACGAGCCGGAA
GCATAAAGTGTAAAGCCTGGGGTGCCTAATGAGTGAGCTAACTCACATTAATTGCGTTGCGCTCACTGCC
CGCTTTCCAGTCGGGAAACCTGTCGTGCCAGCTGCATTAATGAATCGGCCAACGCGCGGGGAGAGGCGGT
TTGCGTATTGGGCGCTCTTCCGCTTCCTCGCTCACTGACTCGCTGCGCTCGGTCGTTCGGCTGCGGCGAG
CGGTATCAGCTCACTCAAAGGCGGTAATACGGTTATCCACAGAATCAGGGGATAACGCAGGAAAGAACAT
GTGAGCAAAAGGCCAGCAAAAGGCCAGGAACCGTAAAAAGGCCGCGTTGCTGGCGTTTTTCCATAGGCTC
CGCCCCCCTGACGAGCATCACAAAAATCGACGCTCAAGTCAGAGGTGGCGAAACCCGACAGGACTATAAA
GATACCAGGCGTTTCCCCCTGGAAGCTCCCTCGTGCGCTCTCCTGTTCCGACCCTGCCGCTTACCGGATA
CCTGTCCGCCTTTCTCCCTTCGGGAAGCGTGGCGCTTTCTCATAGCTCACGCTGTAGGTATCTCAGTTCG
GTGTAGGTCGTTCGCTCCAAGCTGGGCTGTGTGCACGAACCCCCCGTTCAGCCCGACCGCTGCGCCTTAT
CCGGTAACTATCGTCTTGAGTCCAACCCGGTAAGACACGACTTATCGCCACTGGCAGCAGCCACTGGTAA
CAGGATTAGCAGAGCGAGGTATGTAGGCGGTGCTACAGAGTTCTTGAAGTGGTGGCCTAACTACGGCTAC
ACTAGAAGAACAGTATTTGGTATCTGCGCTCTGCTGAAGCCAGTTACCTTCGGAAAAAGAGTTGGTAGCT
CTTGATCCGGCAAACAAACCACCGCTGGTAGCGGTGGTTTTTTTGTTTGCAAGCAGCAGATTACGCGCAG
AAAAAAAGGATCTCAAGAAGATCCTTTGATCTTTTCTACGGGGTCTGACGCTCAGTGGAACGAAAACTCA
CGTTAAGGGATTTTGGTCATGAGATTATCAAAAAGGATCTTCACCTAGATCCTTTTAAATTAAAAATGAA
GTTTTAAATCAATCTAAAGTATATATGAGTAAACTTGGTCTGACAGTTACCAATGCTTAATCAGTGAGGC
ACCTATCTCAGCGATCTGTCTATTTCGTTCATCCATAGTTGCCTGACTCCCCGTCGTGTAGATAACTACG
ATACGGGAGGGCTTACCATCTGGCCCCAGTGCTGCAATGATACCGCGAGACCCACGCTCACCGGCTCCAG
ATTTATCAGCAATAAACCAGCCAGCCGGAAGGGCCGAGCGCAGAAGTGGTCCTGCAACTTTATCCGCCTC
CATCCAGTCTATTAATTGTTGCCGGGAAGCTAGAGTAAGTAGTTCGCCAGTTAATAGTTTGCGCAACGTT
GTTGCCATTGCTACAGGCATCGTGGTGTCACGCTCGTCGTTTGGTATGGCTTCATTCAGCTCCGGTTCCC
AACGATCAAGGCGAGTTACATGATCCCCCATGTTGTGCAAAAAAGCGGTTAGCTCCTTCGGTCCTCCGAT
CGTTGTCAGAAGTAAGTTGGCCGCAGTGTTATCACTCATGGTTATGGCAGCACTGCATAATTCTCTTACT
GTCATGCCATCCGTAAGATGCTTTTCTGTGACTGGTGAGTACTCAACCAAGTCATTCTGAGAATAGTGTA
TGCGGCGACCGAGTTGCTCTTGCCCGGCGTCAATACGGGATAATACCGCGCCACATAGCAGAACTTTAAA
AGTGCTCATCATTGGAAAACGTTCTTCGGGGCGAAAACTCTCAAGGATCTTACCGCTGTTGAGATCCAGT
TCGATGTAACCCACTCGTGCACCCAACTGATCTTCAGCATCTTTTACTTTCACCAGCGTTTCTGGGTGAG
CAAAAACAGGAAGGCAAAATGCCGCAAAAAAGGGAATAAGGGCGACACGGAAATGTTGAATACTCATACT
CTTCCTTTTTCAATATTATTGAAGCATTTATCAGGGTTATTGTCTCATGAGCGGATACATATTTGAATGT
ATTTAGAAAAATAAACAAATAGGGGTTCCGCGCACATTTCCCCGAAAAGTGCCACCTAAATTGTAAGCGT
TAATATTTTGTTAAAATTCGCGTTAAATTTTTGTTAAATCAGCTCATTTTTTAACCAATAGGCCGAAATC
GGCAAAATCCCTTATAAATCAAAAGAATAGACCGAGATAGGGT
[37 nt withheld, positions 4594-4630]
AAAGAACGTGGACTCCAACGTCAAAGG
[49 nt withheld, positions 4658-4706]
T
[91 nt withheld, positions 4708-4798]
G
[124 nt withheld, positions 4800-4923]
CCCATTCGCCATTCAGGCTGCGCAACTGTTGGGAAGGGCGATCGGTGCGGGCCTCTTCGCTATTACGCCA
GCTGGCGAAAGGGGGATGTGCTGCAAGGCGATTAAGTTGGGTAACGCCAGGGTTTTCCCAGTCACGACGT
TGTAAAACGACGGCCAGTGAGCGCGCGTAATACGACTCACTATAGGGCGAATTGGGTACGTCCCTAGGCC
TCCAAAAAAGCCTCCTCACTACTTCTGGAATAGCTCAGAGGCCGAGGCGGCCTCGGCCTCTGCATAAATA
AAAAAAATTAGTCAGCCATGGGGCGGAGAATGGGCGGAACTGGGCGGAGTTAGGGGCGGGATGGGCGGAG
TTAGGGGCGGGATAGCTAGAGCCAGACATGATAAGATACATTGATGAGTTTGGACAAACCACAACTAGAA
TGCAGTGAAAAAAATGCTTTATTTGTGAAATTTGTGATGCTATTGCTTTATTTGTAACCATTATAAGCTG
CAATAAACAAGTTCCTCTCACTCTCTGATATTCATTTCTTTGCAAGTTATAAATACTGAATAATAAGATG
ACATGAACTACTACTGCTAGAGATTTTCCACACTGACTAAAAGGGTCTGAGGGATCTCTAGTTACCAGAG
TCACACAACAGACGGGCACACACTACTTGAAGCACTCAAGGCAAGCTTTATTGAGGCTTAAGCAGTGGGT
TCCCTAGTTAGCCAGAGAGCTCCCAGGCTCAGATCTGGTCTAACCAGAGAGACCCAGTACAAGCAAAAAG
CAGATCTTGTCTTCGTTGGGAGTGAATTAGCCCTTCCAGTCCCCCCTTTTCTTTTAAAAAGTGGCTAAGA
TCTACAGCTGCCTTGTAAGTCATTGGTCTTAAAGGTACCGAGCTCGAATTCCAGGCGGGGAGGCGGCCCA
AAGGGAGATCCGACTCGTCTGAGGGCGAAGGCGAAGACGCGGAAGAGGCCGCAGAGCCGGCAGCAGGCCG
CGGGAAGGAAGGTCCGCTGGATTGAGGGCCGAAGGGACGTAGCAGAAGGACGTCCCGCGCAGAATCCAGG
TGGCAACACAGGCGAGCAGCCATGGAAAGGACGTCAGCTTCCCCGACAACACCACGGAATTGTCAGTGCC
CAACAGCCGAGCCCCTGTCCAGCAGCGGGCAAGGCAGGCGGCGATGAGTTCCGCCGTGGCAATAGGGAGG
GGGAAAGCGAAAGTCCCGGAAAGGAGCTGACAGGTGGTGGCAATGCCCCAACCAGTGGGGGTTGCGTCAG
CAAACACAGTGCACACCACGCCACGTTGCCTGACAACGGGCCACAACTCCTCATAAAGAGACAGCAACCA
GGATTTATACAAGGAGGAGAAAATGAAAGCCATACGGGAAGCAATAGCATGATACAAAGGCATTAAAGCA
GCGTATCCACATAGCGTAAAAGGAGCAACATAGTTAAGAATACCAGTCAATCTTTCACAAATTTTGTAAT
CCAGAGGTTGATTGTCGACTCTAGATTCACTTGTACAGCTCGTCCATGCCGAGAGTGATCCCGGCGGCGG
TCACGAACTCCAGCAGGACCATGTGATCGCGCTTCTCGTTGGGGTCTTTGCTCAGGGCGGACTGGGTGCT
CAGGTAGTGGTTGTCGGGCAGCAGCACGGGGCCGTCGCCGATGGGGGTGTTCTGCTGGTAGTGGTCGGCG
AGCTGCACGCTGCCGTCCTCGATGTTGTGGCGGATCTTGAAGTTCACCTTGATGCCGTTCTTCTGCTTGT
CGGCCATGATATAGACGTTGTGGCTGTTGTAGTTGTACTCCAGCTTGTGCCCCAGGATGTTGCCGTCCTC
CTTGAAGTCGATGCCCTTCAGCTCGATGCGGTTCACCAGGGTGTCGCCCTCGAACTTCACCTCGGCGCGG
GTCTTGTAGTTGCCGTCGTCCTTGAAGAAGATGGTGCGCTCCTGGACGTAGCCTTCGGGCATGGCGGACT
TGAAGAAGTCGTGCTGCTTCATGTGGTCGGGGTAGCGGCTGAAGCACTGCACGCCGTAGGTCAGGGTGGT
CACGAGGGTGGGCCAGGGCACGGGCAGCTTGCCGGTGGTGCAGATGAACTTCAGGGTCAGCTTGCCGTAG
GTGGCATCGCCCTCGCCCTCGCCGGACACGCTGAACTTGTGGCCGTTTACGTCGCCGTCCAGCTCGACCA
GGATGGGCACCACCCCGGTGAACAGCTCCTCGCCCTTGCTCACCATGGGGCCCGGATTCTCCTCCACGTC
ACCGCATGTTAGAAGACTTCCTCTGCCCTCACCGGATCCCAGCTGGTCCTCGTCCACCCAGATGGTCTTG
CGCTGCTCCTCGCCGATCTTGTCCTTGACAACGCGGAGCAGCTCCTCTACGCTGCCCCACATGTCAGGTT
CCACCGTGGCGTACAGGCACGGCAGGGCCTCCAGCTCCTTCTCCTTCAGCCGGCACACGCGCAGGAACTC
CTCCTCCGTCTCAGGTCGGGGCAGCAGCTTTCTGAACCTCTTGATGTTCTTCTCACACACCCGGATGAAG
AGCACGATGGGGTAGATGTTGGACTTGATCAAGTCTCTTGTGCAGCCGATCCCAGCCTCCAGCAGGCAGT
GCTTGTTCTTGGCGGCCACAGCTTCAATGTTGGCAGGGGCGATGCATTCGAACGCGTTGGGGTTCTTCTC
TCGGGAGTAGATGATGGTCTCCGTCTTCTGCCTTCTGAGGAACTCATCTCTTGTGACGATATCTGACTTG
CAGATGGTGAACTCCATGGCACCTCCCGAGTTGAGCAGCCTCTGCACCAGCGTCTTGGCCAGCACGGTGG
GTGTGAAGAGCACGGGCCGGCGGCGCTCGCAGTAGAAGGCGCGTACCAGGCTGTAGGGGATGAGGCTGAG
GTTCTTGCCCAGCTCGCTCTCAGGGTCCAGCTCTTCCTGCTTCTCAGTCAAGAGCTTGGTGGCGTCCAGC
GAGGACCGGGCCAGGCTCACTAGCGGACTCCCCGAGATGATGCGGACCCGCTCGTTGCTGTTCATCCGCT
TATACTTGTTCTCGGACCTGCTGACGAACTGAAGGAGCTGGCCAAAAAGGAAGCTTGCTCGCGAGAGACG
GGGGCTGACCCGGGGGTCGCTTGTTGAAAGCGCTTCTTCTGGCTGCAGGGTGTTCCGGAGTGCCCGCAGG
GTGTGGTGGGTGCCGTCTACCTCCTCCCGGCTGCCTCGGTGCATCAGGCGCTGCAGTTTCACCAGGAGGA
GCTGCTGGGCTCGGCTGTAGCTGGGTATGGTGCCCATATCCAGGTCATGGTCTGTGAAAGGGTCGACCCG
CGCGCACAGCCACTCGTGCCTGTCCTGGTACATGGTGTCACGGACGTGCACAACATCGTCACACTTCAGG
GACATGGTGCAGGCGTCCAGCTGGCTGGAGATGTTCAGGTTCAGCCGGATGTAGAACGAGTCCCCCGATG
TGATCAGGCCGTCCTCCATGTCCTTCACCAGCTTCCGGTACCCTTCGTGGTTGACCTTGTAGTGCAGCGT
GACGGGGCCGCTGCACCTCTGGATGGTCCAGTGGGCTTCCTCTTTGGTGCATGTGTCCAACGGGACACTC
TGCCTCTCGCCTCGGATGCAGCCTTCTAGCAGCAGCAGCTGGTGGCCCTCACGGAGGCCGGCTTTCTCGG
CCAGAGAGCCAGGCTTGACCGAGTGCACGAAGCTCCCTCGCGCGTTGCCCCCCAGCAGGGTGAGCTGGGA
GGTGAGGCTGTCGCCATTCAGCGTCGTGTGCTGCACCGAGGGCCCTGGGCCCCGCACGTGCCCCACAGAG
GTGACCGAAGGCCGGAAGGGTCTTTCCAGAGAGAACTTCCTGAACATGAGGTTGACCTGCTCCAGGTCGT
AGGCATCCAGGCCCTCGGATTGGTGGGAGGAGGAGGAGGAGTGGATGGAGGAGGGTCCGAAGGAGTAGCG
TTCGTGACTGTCATCATCCAGATCTAAGGCGTCAAACCCGCCGCTGTCATTGTCTTCTTCGACTGTGCTG
CGATGGGGCGCGTCCTCCTTGTAGCGTCTGACGATGGAGTCGTTTCCCGGGGGCTCGGCGGTGATTGACA
TGATGCTGCTGCGGCTCCGGGGGGGCTGCATCTTGGTGAAGGAGTTGGTGATGGGCAGAGATCCGCAGGA
GCTAGGGCTGGCATCCGTGCCTTCTTCCTCGTGCCCCTTGGCTTGAAAATCTGATGTTCGCTTCAGGCTG
ATGGGGGATTTGGCTCTCTGCAGCTGGATGCCCTTCAGGTTCATCCTGCGCTGGGGCGGATGGTAGGGCA
GGAAGTACTTGCTGTCTTCAGGTGACTCCTCCGAGGTGGAAGAATCGTCAGCTTCTTGACCATTGGTCCT
GGGGCTGGCATCCCCAAAGTCCTGAGAGATGATGGTTACTGGCAGGTTCCTGGGCAGACTCTGGTCCAGG
TTGTTGCTGTCCTTGGAGAGGCGCCGCAGCTTGCTCTCCAGGTTGACGATGCAGGCCTCCCGCCGCACCA
TCTCGATCCTCATCTCATCGTTCTTCTCCTCCAGCTCGCGGATCTGCTTCCTGTACTTGTCCTTTTCGAT
TAAGCACTGCGAGTACTGTGTCTGAGCTTCATCTCGGGAGTGGAAGGCCTGGTCCCGCTCCCGCTCCACC
TCCTCCAGCTGCAGCATGACCGTGTTCATGCGGTGCTTGTACATTTCACAGTCCTTTCCCAGGGTCGAGC
ACTTGAGCTCCAGGTCCTCCTTCTCCTCCAGGTACTTGTCTCGCAGCTCCTCTGCCTGGCGGGCCTCCTC
CTGCAGGTTGTAGATCCTGTTGACCAGCTCCTGCCTGTCCTCCAGGGCCTCCTTGCGGTCGTGTTCCAAG
ATGTCCAGGATGGCCTTGTCTGAGTCTGGCAGGCTGCGCTTCCCGGCCTGGATGATGGACTGCAGCTCCT
GGTTTTTGGTCTTCAGCATTTCATTCTCCCGCTCCAGTTCCAGAACCTGCTCCTTCTTGGGCCGATTTTC
AATGTCATTCTTCAGTTTTAGAGACTGATTTCTCTCCAGCTTACATTCCTCCTCCATCTTATTCAACCGG
TGCTTTAGCTGATCGATCTCGAGTTGGAGGTCTCGGCTCCTCATGACCGCCATGTTCTTCTCCTCACTGA
GCTGTGCGTAGCGCATGGCTAAGTTGTAGTTGTCGTCCTTCACCTTGACCAGCTCGTCATTGTAGCTGTC
CCGCTCTTCCTTCATCTTGTAGTACCGCTCCTGGAAGGTTAGCAGCTCCACGCGCGTCAGCGTCATCTGC
TTCTTCTCATCCTCCAGCTGCCGCAACCTGGCCAGCAGCTCGCAGCGTTGCAGGTCCTTGGCCTTCATCT
GCTGCTGCAGCTTGATGACCTCGTTCATCAGGAAGTGCGTGAGGCCCTCGTGGCCTTCCTCCACCACAAT
GGTGGAGAATCTCCGAGTGGGCTCTTTCCCAGTCACCAGTTTGTACAGTTCTGGGTAATAAAATTCTAGG
CTCTCCAAGAAGACCACATAGCCCCTTTGCCCCTTGGTATGTAGAATGTCCAACAGCCGGCCTGCTCGGT
TGATCTTGGATGGCAGCATAGGGGCATTAAGCACTTCATCTTCATCCTGCTCATCAATGACCTTACACTG
ACGCAGGTAGGGCGTGAGCTTGGCAGGGTTGATATACTGGCTGAGCATGTGCCGGTTACACTCCACATTC
TCCCACAAGGCGTCCTCTTCATCCTTCAGCGTCTCCATGTAGTCATCCATCTCTGGCCCTCCTCCTGGCA
TGGTGGCGGCGTCGAGATCCTTCTATGGAAGTCAAAACAGCGTGGATGGCGTCTCCAGGCGATCTGACGG
TTCACTAAACGAGCTCTG
